>Addgene plasmid #177945 | CoV2-N-D3L | addgene full sequence | sequence record 348204 | Addgene NGS Result
ACAATTGCATGAAGAATCTGCTTAGGGTTAGGCGTTTTGCGCTGCTTCGCGATGTACGGGCCAGATATAC
GCGTTGACATTGATTATTGACTAGTTATTAATAGTAATCAATTACGGGGTCATTAGTTCATAGCCCATAT
ATGGAGTTCCGCGTTACATAACTTACGGTAAATGGCCCGCCTGGCTGACCGCCCAACGACCCCCGCCCAT
TGACGTCAATAATGACGTATGTTCCCATAGTAACGCCAATAGGGACTTTCCATTGACGTCAATGGGTGGA
GTATTTACGGTAAACTGCCCACTTGGCAGTACATCAAGTGTATCATATGCCAAGTACGCCCCCTATTGAC
GTCAATGACGGTAAATGGCCCGCCTGGCATTATGCCCAGTACATGACCTTATGGGACTTTCCTACTTGGC
AGTACATCTACGTATTAGTCATCGCTATTACCATGGTGATGCGGTTTTGGCAGTACATCAATGGGCGTGG
ATAGCGGTTTGACTCACGGGGATTTCCAAGTCTCCACCCCATTGACGTCAATGGGAGTTTGTTTTGGCAC
CAAAATCAACGGGACTTTCCAAAATGTCGTAACAACTCCGCCCCATTGACGCAAATGGGCGGTAGGCGTG
TACGGTGGGAGGTCTATATAAGCAGAGCTCTCTGGCTAACTAGAGAACCCACTGCTTACTGGCTTATCGA
AATTAATACGACTCACTATAGGGAGACCCAAGCTGGCTAGCCTTCCATTTCAGGTGTCGTGAGGATCTAT
TTCCGGTGAATTCGCCGCCACCATGAGCCTGAACGGCCCCCAAAACCAACGGAATGCCCCTCGGATAACA
TTTGGTGGCCCTAGTGATTCCACAGGAAGTAACCAAAACGGAGAACGGTCTGGAGCCCGCTCTAAACAGA
GGCGACCACAGGGATTGCCAAATAACACAGCGTCATGGTTTACAGCCCTGACTCAACATGGAAAGGAGGA
CTTGAAATTTCCACGAGGACAGGGTGTACCAATAAACACAAACAGTAGTCCAGACGATCAGATCGGGTAT
TATAGAAGGGCCACGAGACGCATCAGAGGTGGAGATGGTAAAATGAAAGATCTCAGTCCGCGCTGGTACT
TTTATTATTTGGGAACCGGCCCAGAAGCGGGCCTCCCATATGGAGCCAATAAGGACGGGATTATATGGGT
GGCTACAGAGGGAGCCCTCAATACGCCAAAAGATCACATCGGAACAAGAAACCCTGCTAATAATGCCGCA
ATCGTGCTGCAGTTGCCTCAGGGGACGACGCTTCCTAAAGGCTTTTACGCAGAAGGATCACGCGGCGGCA
GCCAAGCATCCTCAAGGTCTAGTTCCAGAAGTCGAAACAGCTCCAGAAACTCCACACCAGGGTCCAGTAG
GGGCACAAGTCCGGCGCGGATGGCGGGCAACGGCGGAGACGCCGCACTCGCTCTGTTGCTCCTGGACCGG
CTCAACCAACTTGAATCCAAGATGAGTGGTAAGGGACAGCAGCAACAAGGTCAAACCGTAACCAAGAAAA
GCGCTGCAGAAGCTTCTAAAAAACCTCGACAAAAACGGACCGCTACGAAGGCATATAACGTTACTCAAGC
CTTCGGGAGACGAGGGCCGGAGCAAACCCAGGGGAATTTTGGAGATCAGGAGCTCATCCGGCAAGGGACA
GATTACAAACATTGGCCTCAAATCGCTCAGTTCGCGCCGTCCGCAAGTGCTTTTTTCGGAATGTCTCGCA
TCGGTATGGAAGTAACACCATCCGGGACATGGCTCACTTATACCGGCGCCATCAAGCTGGACGACAAAGA
TCCAAATTTCAAAGATCAGGTGATTCTCTTGAATAAACACATAGACGCGTATAAGACGTTTCCACCCACC
GAACCCAAGAAGGACAAAAAGAAAAAAGCTGATGAAACACAAGCGTTGCCCCAGCGACAGAAGAAGCAGC
AAACCGTCACCCTCCTGCCAGCCGCTGATCTCGATGACTTCTCCAAGCAACTTCAACAGTCCATGAGCTC
AGCCGATTCTACTCAGGCGTAACTCGAGTCTAGAGGGCCCGTTTAAACCCGCTGATCAGCCTCGACTGTG
CCTTCTAGTTGCCAGCCATCTGTTGTTTGCCCCTCCCCCGTGCCTTCCTTGACCCTGGAAGGTGCCACTC
CCACTGTCCTTTCCTAATAAAATGAGGAAATTGCATCGCATTGTCTGAGTAGGTGTCATTCTATTCTGGG
GGGTGGGGTGGGGCAGGACAGCAAGGGGGAGGATTGGGAAGACAATAGCAGGCATGCTGGGGATGCGGTG
GGCTCTATGGCTTCTGAGGCGGAAAGAACCAGCTGGGGCTCTAGGGGGTATCCCC
[124 nt withheld, positions 2366-2489]
C
[91 nt withheld, positions 2491-2581]
A
[49 nt withheld, positions 2583-2631]
CCTTTGACGTTGGAGTCCACGTTCTTT
[37 nt withheld, positions 2659-2695]
ACCCTATCTCGGTCTATTCTTTTGATTTATAAGGGATTTTGCCGATTTCGGCCTATTGGTTAAAAAATGA
GCTGATTTAACAAAAATTTAACGCGAATTAATTCTGTGGAATGTGTGTCAGTTAGGGTGTGGAAAGTCCC
CAGGCTCCCCAGCAGGCAGAAGTATGCAAAGCATGCATCTCAATTAGTCAGCAACCAGGTGTGGAAAGTC
CCCAGGCTCCCCAGCAGGCAGAAGTATGCAAAGCATGCATCTCAATTAGTCAGCAACCATAGTCCCGCCC
CTAACTCCGCCCATCCCGCCCCTAACTCCGCCCAGTTCCGCCCATTCTCCGCCCCATGGCTGACTAATTT
TTTTTATTTATGCAGAGGCCGAGGCCGCCTCTGCCTCTGAGCTATTCCAGAAGTAGTGAGGAGGCTTTTT
TGGAGGCCTAGGCTTTTGCAAAAAGCTCCCGGGAGCTTGTATATCCATTTTCGGATCTGATCAAGAGACA
GGATGAGGATCGTTTCGCATGATTGAACAAGATGGATTGCACGCAGGTTCTCCGGCCGCTTGGGTGGAGA
GGCTATTCGGCTATGACTGGGCACAACAGACAATCGGCTGCTCTGATGCCGCCGTGTTCCGGCTGTCAGC
GCAGGGGCGCCCGGTTCTTTTTGTCAAGACCGACCTGTCCGGTGCCCTGAATGAACTGCAGGACGAGGCA
GCGCGGCTATCGTGGCTGGCCACGACGGGCGTTCCTTGCGCAGCTGTGCTCGACGTTGTCACTGAAGCGG
GAAGGGACTGGCTGCTATTGGGCGAAGTGCCGGGGCAGGATCTCCTGTCATCTCACCTTGCTCCTGCCGA
GAAAGTATCCATCATGGCTGATGCAATGCGGCGGCTGCATACGCTTGATCCGGCTACCTGCCCATTCGAC
CACCAAGCGAAACATCGCATCGAGCGAGCACGTACTCGGATGGAAGCCGGTCTTGTCGATCAGGATGATC
TGGACGAAGAGCATCAGGGGCTCGCGCCAGCCGAACTGTTCGCCAGGCTCAAGGCGCGCATGCCCGACGG
CGAGGATCTCGTCGTGACCCATGGCGATGCCTGCTTGCCGAATATCATGGTGGAAAATGGCCGCTTTTCT
GGATTCATCGACTGTGGCCGGCTGGGTGTGGCGGACCGCTATCAGGACATAGCGTTGGCTACCCGTGATA
TTGCTGAAGAGCTTGGCGGCGAATGGGCTGACCGCTTCCTCGTGCTTTACGGTATCGCCGCTCCCGATTC
GCAGCGCATCGCCTTCTATCGCCTTCTTGACGAGTTCTTCTGAGCGGGACTCTGGGGTTCGAAATGACCG
ACCAAGCGACGCCCAACCTGCCATCACGAGATTTCGATTCCACCGCCGCCTTCTATGAAAGGTTGGGCTT
CGGAATCGTTTTCCGGGACGCCGGCTGGATGATCCTCCAGCGCGGGGATCTCATGCTGGAGTTCTTCGCC
CACCCCAACTTGTTTATTGCAGCTTATAATGGTTACAAATAAAGCAATAGCATCACAAATTTCACAAATA
AAGCATTTTTTTCACTGCATTCTAGTTGTGGTTTGTCCAAACTCATCAATGTATCTTATCATGTCTGTAT
ACCGTCGACCTCTAGCTAGAGCTTGGCGTAATCATGGTCATAGCTGTTTCCTGTGTGAAATTGTTATCCG
CTCACAATTCCACACAACATACGAGCCGGAAGCATAAAGTGTAAAGCCTGGGGTGCCTAATGAGTGAGCT
AACTCACATTAATTGCGTTGCGCTCACTGCCCGCTTTCCAGTCGGGAAACCTGTCGTGCCAGCTGCATTA
ATGAATCGGCCAACGCGCGGGGAGAGGCGGTTTGCGTATTGGGCGCTCTTCCGCTTCCTCGCTCACTGAC
TCGCTGCGCTCGGTCGTTCGGCTGCGGCGAGCGGTATCAGCTCACTCAAAGGCGGTAATACGGTTATCCA
CAGAATCAGGGGATAACGCAGGAAAGAACATGTGAGCAAAAGGCCAGCAAAAGGCCAGGAACCGTAAAAA
GGCCGCGTTGCTGGCGTTTTTCCATAGGCTCCGCCCCCCTGACGAGCATCACAAAAATCGACGCTCAAGT
CAGAGGTGGCGAAACCCGACAGGACTATAAAGATACCAGGCGTTTCCCCCTGGAAGCTCCCTCGTGCGCT
CTCCTGTTCCGACCCTGCCGCTTACCGGATACCTGTCCGCCTTTCTCCCTTCGGGAAGCGTGGCGCTTTC
TCATAGCTCACGCTGTAGGTATCTCAGTTCGGTGTAGGTCGTTCGCTCCAAGCTGGGCTGTGTGCACGAA
CCCCCCGTTCAGCCCGACCGCTGCGCCTTATCCGGTAACTATCGTCTTGAGTCCAACCCGGTAAGACACG
ACTTATCGCCACTGGCAGCAGCCACTGGTAACAGGATTAGCAGAGCGAGGTATGTAGGCGGTGCTACAGA
GTTCTTGAAGTGGTGGCCTAACTACGGCTACACTAGAAGAACAGTATTTGGTATCTGCGCTCTGCTGAAG
CCAGTTACCTTCGGAAAAAGAGTTGGTAGCTCTTGATCCGGCAAACAAACCACCGCTGGTAGCGGTGGTT
TTTTTGTTTGCAAGCAGCAGATTACGCGCAGAAAAAAAGGATCTCAAGAAGATCCTTTGATCTTTTCTAC
GGGGTCTGACGCTCAGTGGAACGAAAACTCACGTTAAGGGATTTTGGTCATGAGATTATCAAAAAGGATC
TTCACCTAGATCCTTTTAAATTAAAAATGAAGTTTTAAATCAATCTAAAGTATATATGAGTAAACTTGGT
CTGACAGTTACCAATGCTTAATCAGTGAGGCACCTATCTCAGCGATCTGTCTATTTCGTTCATCCATAGT
TGCCTGACTCCCCGTCGTGTAGATAACTACGATACGGGAGGGCTTACCATCTGGCCCCAGTGCTGCAATG
ATACCGCGAGACCCACGCTCACCGGCTCCAGATTTATCAGCAATAAACCAGCCAGCCGGAAGGGCCGAGC
GCAGAAGTGGTCCTGCAACTTTATCCGCCTCCATCCAGTCTATTAATTGTTGCCGGGAAGCTAGAGTAAG
TAGTTCGCCAGTTAATAGTTTGCGCAACGTTGTTGCCATTGCTACAGGCATCGTGGTGTCACGCTCGTCG
TTTGGTATGGCTTCATTCAGCTCCGGTTCCCAACGATCAAGGCGAGTTACATGATCCCCCATGTTGTGCA
AAAAAGCGGTTAGCTCCTTCGGTCCTCCGATCGTTGTCAGAAGTAAGTTGGCCGCAGTGTTATCACTCAT
GGTTATGGCAGCACTGCATAATTCTCTTACTGTCATGCCATCCGTAAGATGCTTTTCTGTGACTGGTGAG
TACTCAACCAAGTCATTCTGAGAATAGTGTATGCGGCGACCGAGTTGCTCTTGCCCGGCGTCAATACGGG
ATAATACCGCGCCACATAGCAGAACTTTAAAAGTGCTCATCATTGGAAAACGTTCTTCGGGGCGAAAACT
CTCAAGGATCTTACCGCTGTTGAGATCCAGTTCGATGTAACCCACTCGTGCACCCAACTGATCTTCAGCA
TCTTTTACTTTCACCAGCGTTTCTGGGTGAGCAAAAACAGGAAGGCAAAATGCCGCAAAAAAGGGAATAA
GGGCGACACGGAAATGTTGAATACTCATACTCTTCCTTTTTCAATATTATTGAAGCATTTATCAGGGTTA
TTGTCTCATGAGCGGATACATATTTGAATGTATTTAGAAAAATAAACAAATAGGGGTTCCGCGCACATTT
CCCCGAAAAGTGCCACCTGACGTCGACGGATCGGGAGATCTCCCGATCCCCTATGGTGCACTCTCAGTAC
AATCTGCTCTGATGCCGCATAGTTAAGCCAGTATCTGCTCCCTGCTTGTGTGTTGGAGGTCGCTGAGTAG
TGCGCGAGCAAAATTTAAGCTACAACAAGGCAAGGCTTGACCG
Features (pLannotate 1.2.2; 20 found; start..end, strand, type, name):
     76..455     +  enhancer       CMV enhancer: human cytomegalovirus immediate early enhancer
    456..659     +  promoter       CMV promoter: human cytomegalovirus (CMV) immediate early promoter
    655..688     +  LTR            5' LTR (truncated) (fragment): truncated 5' long terminal repeat (LTR) from HIV-1
    704..722     +  promoter       T7 promoter: promoter for bacteriophage T7 RNA polymerase
    793..2049    +  CDS            N: NCAP_SARS2 - Experimental evidence at protein level: Swiss-Prot protein existence level 1. Packages the positive strand viral genome RNA into a helical ribonucleocapsid (RNP) and plays a fundamental role during virion assembly through its interactions with the viral genome and membrane protein M. Plays an important role in enhancing the efficiency of subgenomic viral RNA transcription as well as viral replication (By similarity). May modulate transforming growth factor-beta signaling by binding host smad3 (By similarity). From Severe acute respiratory syndrome coronavirus 2 (2019-nCoV) (SARS-C
   2096..2320    +  polyA_signal   bGH poly(A) signal: bovine growth hormone polyadenylation signal
   2324..2345    +  promoter       SV40 promoter (fragment): SV40 enhancer and early promoter
   2366..2794    +  rep_origin     f1 ori (sequence partly withheld): f1 bacteriophage origin of replication; arrow indicates direction of (+) strand synthesis
   2808..3137    +  promoter       SV40 promoter: SV40 enhancer and early promoter
   3204..3995    +  CDS            neo: KKA2_KLEPN - Also known as kan, nptII. Experimental evidence at protein level: Swiss-Prot protein existence level 1. Resistance to kanamycin, neomycin, paromomycin, ribostamycin, butirosin and gentamicin B. From Klebsiella pneumoniae.
   4019..4177    +  CDS            ble (fragment): BLE_KLEPN - Experimental evidence at protein level: Swiss-Prot protein existence level 1. Binding protein with a strong affinity to the bleomycin family of antibiotics. Binds to CL990; an antimitotic-antibiotic compound. From Klebsiella pneumoniae.
   4172..4293    +  polyA_signal   SV40 poly(A) signal: SV40 polyadenylation signal
   4366..4382    -  protein_bind   lac operator: The lac repressor binds to the lac operator to inhibit transcription in E. coli. This inhibition can be relieved by adding lactose or isopropyl-β-D-thiogalactopyranoside (IPTG). lac repressor encoded by lacI
   4390..4420    -  promoter       lac promoter: promoter for the E. coli lac operon
   4435..4456    -  protein_bind   CAP binding site: CAP binding activates transcription in the presence of cAMP. E. coli catabolite activator protein
   4469..4561    -  CDS            lacI (fragment): lac repressor; lacI; The lac repressor binds to the lac operator to inhibit transcription in E. coli. This inhibition can be relieved by adding lactose or isopropyl-β-D-thiogalactopyranoside (IPTG).
   4744..5332    -  rep_origin     ori: high-copy-number ColE1/pMB1/pBR322/pUC origin of replication
   5503..6363    -  CDS            AmpR: β-lactamase; bla; confers resistance to ampicillin, carbenicillin, and related antibiotics
   6364..6468    -  promoter       AmpR promoter: bla
   6527..6579    -  misc_feature   bom (fragment): basis of mobility region from pBR322
