[The description below was written by a language model from this plasmid's Addgene catalogue record and pLannotate feature annotations shown in this document.]
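Description:
CoV2-N-D3L is a pcDNA3.1-based mammalian expression plasmid of about 6.7 kb that carries a codon-optimized coding sequence for the SARS-CoV-2 nucleocapsid (N) protein with the D3L substitution. It is propagated in E. coli as a high-copy plasmid through a ColE1/pUC-type origin and selected with ampicillin via the β-lactamase gene. The backbone also carries an f1 phage origin and a neomycin/kanamycin phosphotransferase cassette driven by the SV40 early promoter and ended by the SV40 polyadenylation signal. That cassette could support G418 selection in mammalian cells, although the stated use is transient expression.

The N open reading frame, inserted by Gibson assembly, sits downstream of the human cytomegalovirus immediate-early enhancer and promoter and is followed by the bovine growth hormone polyadenylation signal, giving strong constitutive expression in transfected cells. A T7 promoter lies between the CMV promoter and the insert, as is standard for this backbone. No epitope tag or reporter is annotated. Several short annotated fragments (a truncated HIV-1 LTR segment, a ble fragment, lac promoter/operator elements, lacI and bom fragments) look like backbone remnants or partial sequence matches rather than functional parts of the design.

N packages viral genomic RNA into the ribonucleocapsid and contributes to virion assembly through its interaction with the membrane protein. Accordingly, the plasmid is intended for generating SARS-CoV-2 virus-like particles that package RNA. The associated work used such particles to assess mutations found in evolved viral variants, and this construct provides the D3L N variant. The other components needed for particle production are not part of this record.
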