Addgene plasmid #177945: CoV2-N-D3L
Purpose: Transient mammalian expression of codon optimized SARS-CoV-2 Nucleocapsid (D3L). Used for generating RNA packaging virus-like particles.
Depositing lab: Jennifer Doudna. Depositing organization: J. David Gladstone Institutes. Publication: Rapid assessment of SARS-CoV-2 evolved variants using virus-like particles. Syed AM, Taha TY, Tabata T, Chen IP, Ciling A, Khalid MM, Sreekumar B, Chen PY, Hayashi JM, Soczek KM, Ott M, Doudna JA. Science. 2021 Nov 4:eabl6184. doi: 10.1126/science.abl6184. PubMed 34735219.
Backbone
  Vector backbone: pcDNA3.1
  Vector type: Mammalian Expression
Growth in bacteria
  Bacterial resistance: Ampicillin, 100 μg/mL
  Growth temperature: 37°C
  Growth strain: DH5alpha
  Copy number: High Copy
Gene/Insert
  Gene/Insert name: SARS-CoV-2 Nucleocapsid (D3L)
  Species: Other
  Mutation: D3L
  Entrez Gene: N (a.k.a. GU280_gp10)
  Cloning method: Gibson Cloning
Terms and licenses: Academic/Nonprofit Terms; Industry Terms: Not Available to Industry
Depositor comments: Please visit https://www.biorxiv.org/content/10.1101/2021.08.05.455082v1 for bioRxv preprint.
How to cite: CoV2-N-D3L was a gift from Jennifer Doudna (Addgene plasmid # 177945 ; http://n2t.net/addgene:177945 ; RRID:Addgene_177945)
